>Addgene plasmid #87599 | pRS413 Prp5 WT | addgene full sequence | sequence record 183092 | Addgene NGS Result
TCGCGCGTTTCGGTGATGACGGTGAAAACCTCTGACACATGCAGCTCCCGGAGACGGTCACAGCTTGTCT
GTAAGCGGATGCCGGGAGCAGACAAGCCCGTCAGGGCGCGTCAGCGGGTGTTGGCGGGTGTCGGGGCTGG
CTTAACTATGCGGCATCAGAGCAGATTGTACTGAGAGTGCACCATAAATTCCCGTTTTAAGAGCTTGGTG
AGCGCTAGGAGTCACTGCCAGGTATCGTTTGAACACGGCATTAGTCAGGGAAGTCATAACACAGTCCTTT
CCCGCAATTTTCTTTTTCTATTACTCTTGGCCTCCTCTAGTACACTCTATATTTTTTTATGCCTCGGTAA
TGATTTTCATTTTTTTTTTTCCACCTAGCGGATGACTCTTTTTTTTTCTTAGCGATTGGCATTATCACAT
AATGAATTATACATTATATAAAGTAATGTGATTTCTTCGAAGAATATACTAAAAAATGAGCAGGCAAGAT
AAACGAAGGCAAAGATGACAGAGCAGAAAGCCCTAGTAAAGCGTATTACAAATGAAACCAAGATTCAGAT
TGCGATCTCTTTAAAGGGTGGTCCCCTAGCGATAGAGCACTCGATCTTCCCAGAAAAAGAGGCAGAAGCA
GTAGCAGAACAGGCCACACAATCGCAAGTGATTAACGTCCACACAGGTATAGGGTTTCTGGACCATATGA
TACATGCTCTGGCCAAGCATTCCGGCTGGTCGCTAATCGTTGAGTGCATTGGTGACTTACACATAGACGA
CCATCACACCACTGAAGACTGCGGGATTGCTCTCGGTCAAGCTTTTAAAGAGGCCCTAGGGGCCGTGCGT
GGAGTAAAAAGGTTTGGATCAGGATTTGCGCCTTTGGATGAGGCACTTTCCAGAGCGGTGGTAGATCTTT
CGAACAGGCCGTACGCAGTTGTCGAACTTGGTTTGCAAAGGGAGAAAGTAGGAGATCTCTCTTGCGAGAT
GATCCCGCATTTTCTTGAAAGCTTTGCAGAGGCTAGCAGAATTACCCTCCACGTTGATTGTCTGCGAGGC
AAGAATGATCATCACCGTAGTGAGAGTGCGTTCAAGGCTCTTGCGGTTGCCATAAGAGAAGCCACCTCGC
CCAATGGTACCAACGATGTTCCCTCCACCAAAGGTGTTCTTATGTAGTGACACCGATTATTTAAAGCTGC
AGCATACGATATATATACATGTGTATATATGTATACCTATGAATGTCAGTAAGTATGTATACGAACAGTA
TGATACTGAAGATGACAAGGTAATGCATCATTCTATACGTGTCATTCTGAACGAGGCGCGCTTTCCTTTT
TTCTTTTTGCTTTTTCTTTTTTTTTCTCTTGAACTCGACGGATCTATGCGGTGTGAAATACCGCACAGAT
GCGTAAGGAGAAAATACCGCATCAGGAAATTGTAAGCGTTAATATTTTGTTAAAATTCGCGTTAAATTTT
TGTTAAATCAGCTCATTTTTTAACCAATAGGCCGAAATCGGCAAAATCCCTTATAAATCAAAAGAATAGA
CCGAGATAGGGT
[37 nt withheld, positions 1553-1589]
AAAGAACGTGGACTCCAACGTCAAAGG
[49 nt withheld, positions 1617-1665]
T
[91 nt withheld, positions 1667-1757]
G
[124 nt withheld, positions 1759-1882]
CCATTCGCCATTCAGGCTGCGCAACTGTTGGGAAGGGCGATCGGTGCGGGCCTCTTCGCTATTACGCCAG
CTGGCGAAAGGGGGATGTGCTGCAAGGCGATTAAGTTGGGTAACGCCAGGGTTTTCCCAGTCACGACGTT
GTAAAACGACGGCCAGTGAGCGCGCGTAATACGACTCACTATAGGGCGAATTGGGTACCGGGCCCCCCCT
CGAGGTCGACGGTATCGATAAGCTTGATATCGAATTCCTGCAGCCCGGGGGATCCCCCTATGAATTGATG
TGATAAACTTACCATTATTAATATTATTATTCGATTGTCAGTTTTTCCCTTCCTTATTTTTATCGTTATT
TCATTATTTTTTATTTGTCATATCACATCTCAAATCAACTAAAAAACTATTATTATATTCTTCAAGCCTA
CCATTTTCTTGATAAATTTTTTTGAAGTTACTTTTATTCCATGTTTTGTTTTTATTTGCTTTTCTACTTT
TATTTTCCCCTCTTAATTTTTTTTTAAAGCATTTACCTTTCATTATATCCTATGAATTCTCATTGTTTCT
TTCCCACTTTTTTAAATTCCATTTTATTCGAATCGATAAAAATTTCAAGATTTTTTTCTACATCATATAT
TATATATTATTTTGTTTTTATTTTTCCTAATAATTCTCTTTTTTTTTTTTTATTATGATTGAATATGCTT
TAAATTACCACCCTAAAAATTTCAGAACTAACTACGAAAGTATATAGCACCACGAGTGAGTTAAATTCTA
AAAACTAGTATTTAGTACTCTTCAAAGACAAGCTTGCAGCCTTTACGACCCCCTCTTTAACTTTTTGCTC
CAGCAATTCTATACTTAATTGTATGTCTTTCTCATCTTGGCCTTCGATCAATAAGTATAGTTTAGGCTCA
TCGTTTTCATTCTTTGGTTCCTTCCCTTCAGGGTAAAATTTACCCTTGTTAGTAATACTACATCCGGTTT
CATGCTTGATAAATAATAAGGTTGTATTCTTTGTAGCCTCCCATCTTACAATCTGGGGTAAATCATTAAT
ATAAACCTTGGCGTAAAAGATGATCGACCCGTCTGTAGACTCTTTGAATAGTTCATAATTGAGTCTCGGA
ATAAGCGCAGAAGACTCAGACACACTGTCATGCCCTTCGCGTGGATTGCTGATTTTCTTTTCCAAGTCAT
CGCTCCTCTTATCATTCTTTTTGAGCTCCAAATCTTTATTTTGAGCTTCCTCTCTTTTACTTTTGATATT
TTCCAGTCCTTTGCCGCCGAACCCTTTCGACAACCTAAACTTACCCTTTTTCATACCGGATTCAAACTTG
GCACTCATTTCCTGAAGTTCTTTTGCTTGCAGAGGGTCTAAAGCTTTTATTTCTTCATCGCGCATTGCCT
TGCTCAAGATATAAGCACCTGACAGTTCATCATGCAATAGAAGAGTAATAGCAGTACCGGAGCGACTACC
TCTGGCAGTTCTTCCAGTAGTATGAACATATTGCGCGAAAGTTTTGACGGCGTTATAGATAATAACCAAC
GACACTTCGGGAACATTTAAACCTCTTGAGAGAACCTCTGTACAGAGAAGAATACTGTTCTTTTCTCGTT
TGAACTTTTCTAAGTTCATAAGCCTTTCTTGATATGGCTTACCTGCATGAATAGCACAGGTCACAATTCC
AGCATTTAACAGCTTTTTTGAAATGAAGTCGCAAATATTCTGACTTGATACAAATATAATGGCTTTAGCA
TCAACTTCTTCAACATCGCTTGACTGTCCGTCATTTTCACTTTGAACCTCGTCAAAAAATTCACTGCGCT
CATGGATAAGCTGCACCAGATTGTCAAATTTTTCATCTTCTGAATGGCATATTCTAAACTTTTGTTTTAC
GTTTTCATTAACCATTCCCTTTGAATTAATCGTAATAGATATTGGGGAATGCAAAACTCTTACGGCAAAA
CTGCGTAGTTTGTTCGGAAAAGTTGCACTAAATAGAACACACTGTTTATCCGGTCGAACAGTTTTCATGA
TTTGCGTTATTTGAGGTTCAAAACCTAAATCGAACAGCCTGTCTGCCTCATCCATTACTACGAACGTTAT
TCTTTTAGTACTAAGTAATTTCCCATCATTTAGTGTTAATATATCAATAAATCGTCCCGGTGTGGCAACA
ACAATCTCAGTGCCTCTTTTAAGATCAGTAATCTGCTTTTTCATTTCAGAACCTCCTGTACAGCATACTG
ATCTAATGGATGTATCTGCTTCTGTGAATTTAGTAACTTCTTCATGTATTTGTAAAGCTAGCTCTCTAGT
TGGAGCCAGAATTAAACCCATGGGCCCTGTTTCATGTTTTGATAATGGCCGTTGAGCTTTTACTTGTCTT
AGCAATGGTAAAAGATAGGAGATGGTCTTGCCGGAGCCAGTTTTTGATATTCCTATAACATCACGACCTG
ACATAATAGCGGGAAGAGCCTGGGATTGAATAGGCGTTAAGGAGCCAAAGTGCAACTTTTCTGTAATTAA
AACCATGGTGTCCGTTGATAGTCCCAGTTGAGACCACTTTGTGACTGGTTTGGGGCAACCTGTTCCCTTT
ATTTTGATATTATCCAGACTAAGTCTAAGCTCCTCAACTTCCATCTCTGACATCGAGGAAACTGTTTCAG
ATTCTATATAAAAATTTTTTTGGAACGGCTCAAGCTCTTCTGGAGAGTAATAAATTTGCTTTACACGTTT
TTTTGCTTTGAGTTTAGCAATTTTCGCTATATTAGAATTATCCGTATTATCTTCAACATCCTCATCGTCG
GTTCCTCCAAGTTCAAACAATTGATCCTCTACATCAAGAATGTCGCCTCTGTCGTACATGCCTTTACTAT
TACTCATTTTCTCCTCCTTCAATGACGTCATAAACTCATCCAGTGGATCTTTTTCATTATCATGCTCTGG
AGCTTTTTGAATGTGCTCCTTCGATCTAAAAGAAACTCCTATTTCAGAATCATCGTCATCACTGAAGTCG
AAGGATATTTTCTTCTTTACCTTACTTCTCTTCGACTTTTTCTTCGAAGGCTTAACCGATACAGGTTCGT
CAGATTTCCTAAATTCATTTTTTCTCTTCCGAAGCTCTTCTTTTACACGTTCCTGTCTTTCCGTAAACTT
TTCAGTAGTCTGCTTACCTTCTAAACTGTTAGTAACAATGTCATTGCGTGAAGTTTGATGCTCTTTCTGA
GCATCAAATTGTGCTTTTTTTTGTTTCCATTTTGCTAGTTTTTTCCTCCTTTCCTCCAATAAAGACTCCC
TATTAATATTTTGCTTCGAATCAATAGTTTCCATACCTCAAATAAACCCAAGGCAACAGCGTTATGATTT
CCCTTCTCGAATTATTTGGCGCTGTATTATATTAGAAAGAACTCTAATACCTTTAGTTTGGTCCATTGCT
CTAAATGACTTTAATTAGTTTCATCTAATCCGGGTAATGGTAAATCAAGATATTTCAACATAAATTAGAA
GATTTCTTATTTTAATCCTTTACATGTGAGACACTTTTCCGATTAATGTGACAACTACTACAACGTGGAG
TCGTCCATTATCCGTCTTAGAAAAGTAGAATGTCAACCAAACCAGAGAAGCCAATATGGATGTCACAAGA
AGACTATGACCGTCAGTACGGCTCAATTACTGGTGATGAATCGTCCACAGTCTCAAAAAAAGACTCCAAA
GTTACTGCCAATGCGCCTGGTGATGGTAATGGATCATTACCAGTTTTGCAAAGCAGCTCTATCCTTACTT
CTAAGGTGTCTGATCTACCCATTGAGGCAGAATCCGGGTTTAAATTCTAGAGCGGCCGCCACCGCGGTGG
AGCTCCAGCTTTTGTTCCCTTTAGTGAGGGTTAATTGCGCGCTTGGCGTAATCATGGTCATAGCTGTTTC
CTGTGTGAAATTGTTATCCGCTCACAATTCCACACAACATACGAGCCGGAAGCATAAAGTGTAAAGCCTG
GGGTGCCTAATGAGTGAGCTAACTCACATTAATTGCGTTGCGCTCACTGCCCGCTTTCCAGTCGGGAAAC
CTGTCGTGCCAGCTGCATTAATGAATCGGCCAACGCGCGGGGAGAGGCGGTTTGCGTATTGGGCGCTCTT
CCGCTTCCTCGCTCACTGACTCGCTGCGCTCGGTCGTTCGGCTGCGGCGAGCGGTATCAGCTCACTCAAA
GGCGGTAATACGGTTATCCACAGAATCAGGGGATAACGCAGGAAAGAACATGTGAGCAAAAGGCCAGCAA
AAGGCCAGGAACCGTAAAAAGGCCGCGTTGCTGGCGTTTTTCCATAGGCTCCGCCCCCCTGACGAGCATC
ACAAAAATCGACGCTCAAGTCAGAGGTGGCGAAACCCGACAGGACTATAAAGATACCAGGCGTTTCCCCC
TGGAAGCTCCCTCGTGCGCTCTCCTGTTCCGACCCTGCCGCTTACCGGATACCTGTCCGCCTTTCTCCCT
TCGGGAAGCGTGGCGCTTTCTCATAGCTCACGCTGTAGGTATCTCAGTTCGGTGTAGGTCGTTCGCTCCA
AGCTGGGCTGTGTGCACGAACCCCCCGTTCAGCCCGACCGCTGCGCCTTATCCGGTAACTATCGTCTTGA
GTCCAACCCGGTAAGACACGACTTATCGCCACTGGCAGCAGCCACTGGTAACAGGATTAGCAGAGCGAGG
TATGTAGGCGGTGCTACAGAGTTCTTGAAGTGGTGGCCTAACTACGGCTACACTAGAAGAACAGTATTTG
GTATCTGCGCTCTGCTGAAGCCAGTTACCTTCGGAAAAAGAGTTGGTAGCTCTTGATCCGGCAAACAAAC
CACCGCTGGTAGCGGTGGTTTTTTTGTTTGCAAGCAGCAGATTACGCGCAGAAAAAAAGGATCTCAAGAA
GATCCTTTGATCTTTTCTACGGGGTCTGACGCTCAGTGGAACGAAAACTCACGTTAAGGGATTTTGGTCA
TGAGATTATCAAAAAGGATCTTCACCTAGATCCTTTTAAATTAAAAATGAAGTTTTAAATCAATCTAAAG
TATATATGAGTAAACTTGGTCTGACAGTTACCAATGCTTAATCAGTGAGGCACCTATCTCAGCGATCTGT
CTATTTCGTTCATCCATAGTTGCCTGACTCCCCGTCGTGTAGATAACTACGATACGGGAGGGCTTACCAT
CTGGCCCCAGTGCTGCAATGATACCGCGAGACCCACGCTCACCGGCTCCAGATTTATCAGCAATAAACCA
GCCAGCCGGAAGGGCCGAGCGCAGAAGTGGTCCTGCAACTTTATCCGCCTCCATCCAGTCTATTAATTGT
TGCCGGGAAGCTAGAGTAAGTAGTTCGCCAGTTAATAGTTTGCGCAACGTTGTTGCCATTGCTACAGGCA
TCGTGGTGTCACGCTCGTCGTTTGGTATGGCTTCATTCAGCTCCGGTTCCCAACGATCAAGGCGAGTTAC
ATGATCCCCCATGTTGTGCAAAAAAGCGGTTAGCTCCTTCGGTCCTCCGATCGTTGTCAGAAGTAAGTTG
GCCGCAGTGTTATCACTCATGGTTATGGCAGCACTGCATAATTCTCTTACTGTCATGCCATCCGTAAGAT
GCTTTTCTGTGACTGGTGAGTACTCAACCAAGTCATTCTGAGAATAGTGTATGCGGCGACCGAGTTGCTC
TTGCCCGGCGTCAATACGGGATAATACCGCGCCACATAGCAGAACTTTAAAAGTGCTCATCATTGGAAAA
CGTTCTTCGGGGCGAAAACTCTCAAGGATCTTACCGCTGTTGAGATCCAGTTCGATGTAACCCACTCGTG
CACCCAACTGATCTTCAGCATCTTTTACTTTCACCAGCGTTTCTGGGTGAGCAAAAACAGGAAGGCAAAA
TGCCGCAAAAAAGGGAATAAGGGCGACACGGAAATGTTGAATACTCATACTCTTCCTTTTTCAATATTAT
TGAAGCATTTATCAGGGTTATTGTCTCATGAGCGGATACATATTTGAATGTATTTAGAAAAATAAACAAA
TAGGGGTTCCGCGCACATTTCCCCGAAAAGTGCCACCTGACGGATCGCTTGCCTGTAACTTACACGCGCC
TCGTATCTTTTAATGATGGAATAATTTGGGAATTTACTCTGTGTTTATTTATTTTTATGTTTTGTATTTG
GATTTTAGAAAGTAAATAAAGAAGGTAGAAGAGTTACGGAATGAAGAAAAAAAAATAAACAAAGGTTTAA
AAAATTTCAACAAAAAGCGTACTTTACATATATATTTATTAGACAAGAAAAGCAGATTAAATAGATATAC
ATTCGATTAACGATAAGTAAAATGTAAAATCACAGGATTTTCGTGTGTGGTCTTCTACACAGACAAGATG
AAACAATTCGGCATTAATACCTGAGAGCAGGAAGAGCAAGATAAAAGGTAGTATTTGTTGGCGATCCCCC
TAGAGTCTTTTACATCTTCGGAAAACAAAAACTATTTTTTCTTTAATTTCTTTTTTTACTTTCTATTTTT
AATTTATATATTTATATTAAAAAATTTAAATTATAATTATTTTTATAGCACGTGATGAAAAGGACCCTAA
GAAACCATTATTATCATGACATTAACCTATAAAAATAGGCGTATCACGAGGCCCTTTCGTC
Features (pLannotate 1.2.2; 21 found; start..end, strand, type, name):
    137..186     +  misc_feature   bom (fragment): basis of mobility region from pBR322
    187..267     -  CDS            MRM1 (fragment): MRM1_YEAST - Also known as PET56 From Saccharomyces cerevisiae (strain ATCC 204508 / S288c) (Baker's yeast).
    317..504     +  promoter       HIS3 promoter: S. cerevisiae HIS3
    505..1167    +  CDS            HIS3: imidazoleglycerol-phosphate dehydratase, required for histidine biosynthesis; S. cerevisiae HIS3; yeast auxotrophic marker
   1375..1426    +  misc_feature   bom (fragment): basis of mobility region from pBR322
   1454..1882    -  rep_origin     f1 ori (sequence partly withheld): f1 bacteriophage origin of replication; arrow indicates direction of (+) strand synthesis
   1886..2041    -  CDS            lacZα (fragment): LacZα fragment of β-galactosidase; lacZ fragment
   2049..2067    +  promoter       T7 promoter: promoter for bacteriophage T7 RNA polymerase
   2076..2147    -  misc_feature   MCS (fragment): pBluescript multiple cloning site
   2660..5206    -  CDS            PRP5: PRP5_YEAST - Also known as RNA5. Experimental evidence at protein level: Swiss-Prot protein existence level 1. ATP-dependent RNA helicase involved spliceosome assembly and in nuclear splicing. Catalyzes an ATP-dependent conformational change of U2 snRNP. Bridges U1 and U2 snRNPs and enables stable U2 snRNP association with intron RNA. From Saccharomyces cerevisiae (strain ATCC 204508 / S288c) (Baker's yeast).
   5482..5724    +  CDS            ABD1 (fragment): MCES_YEAST - Experimental evidence at protein level: Swiss-Prot protein existence level 1. Responsible for methylating the 5'-cap structure of mRNAs. From Saccharomyces cerevisiae (strain ATCC 204508 / S288c) (Baker's yeast).
   5750..5768    -  promoter       T3 promoter: promoter for bacteriophage T3 RNA polymerase
   5813..5829    -  protein_bind   lac operator: The lac repressor binds to the lac operator to inhibit transcription in E. coli. This inhibition can be relieved by adding lactose or isopropyl-β-D-thiogalactopyranoside (IPTG). lac repressor encoded by lacI
   5837..5867    -  promoter       lac promoter: promoter for the E. coli lac operon
   5882..5903    -  protein_bind   CAP binding site: CAP binding activates transcription in the presence of cAMP. E. coli catabolite activator protein
   5916..6008    -  CDS            lacI (fragment): lac repressor; lacI; The lac repressor binds to the lac operator to inhibit transcription in E. coli. This inhibition can be relieved by adding lactose or isopropyl-β-D-thiogalactopyranoside (IPTG).
   6191..6779    -  rep_origin     ori: high-copy-number ColE1/pMB1/pBR322/pUC origin of replication
   6950..7810    -  CDS            AmpR: β-lactamase; bla; confers resistance to ampicillin, carbenicillin, and related antibiotics
   7811..7915    -  promoter       AmpR promoter: bla
   7945..8448    -  misc_feature   CEN/ARS: S. cerevisiae CEN6 centromere fused to an autonomously replicating sequence
   8523..35      +  CDS            rop (fragment) (across the origin): Rop protein, which maintains plasmids at low copy number; rop
