[The description below was written by a language model from this plasmid's Addgene catalogue record and pLannotate feature annotations shown in this document.]
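Description:
pRS413 Prp5 WT is an E. coli–yeast shuttle plasmid built on the pRS413 backbone, a centromeric vector carrying CEN6 fused to an autonomously replicating sequence, which gives stable, low-copy maintenance in Saccharomyces cerevisiae. Selection in yeast relies on the HIS3 auxotrophic marker, expressed from its own promoter, which complements histidine auxotrophy. In bacteria the plasmid replicates from a high-copy ColE1/pUC-type origin and is selected with ampicillin through the β-lactamase gene. The pBluescript-derived elements typical of the pRS series are also present: an f1 phage origin, a lacZα fragment with lac promoter and operator, and flanking T7 and T3 promoters around the multiple cloning site.

The insert is wild-type yeast PRP5 (YBR237W, also called RNA5), cloned between NotI and BamHI sites that were both preserved. PRP5 encodes an ATP-dependent RNA helicase that acts in spliceosome assembly, driving a conformational change in the U2 snRNP and promoting its stable association with the intron. The annotated coding sequence is about 2.5 kb and lies in reverse orientation relative to the numbering. The cloned segment extends several hundred base pairs beyond the coding region on both sides and includes a fragment of the neighbouring ABD1 gene, indicating a genomic fragment. The record names no heterologous yeast promoter, so expression presumably comes from the native PRP5 flanking sequences, although this is not stated explicitly. No epitope tag is annotated.

The stated purpose is expression of wild-type Prp5 in yeast. The associated work examined how SF3b1 mutations linked to myelodysplastic syndromes affect the fidelity of branchsite selection.
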