Addgene plasmid #87599: pRS413 Prp5 WT
Purpose: Encodes Prp5 WT for expression in yeast
Depositing lab: Aaron Hoskins. Depositing organization: University of Wisconsin, Madison. Publication: SF3b1 mutations associated with myelodysplastic syndromes alter the fidelity of branchsite selection in yeast. Carrocci TJ, Zoerner DM, Paulson JC, Hoskins AA. Nucleic Acids Res. 2017 Jan 6. pii: gkw1349. doi: 10.1093/nar/gkw1349. PubMed 28062854.
Backbone
  Vector backbone: pRS413
  Backbone size w/o insert (bp): 4970
  Total vector size (bp): 8524
  Vector type: Bacterial Expression, Yeast Expression
  Selectable markers: HIS3
Growth in bacteria
  Bacterial resistance: Ampicillin, 100 μg/mL
  Growth temperature: 37°C
  Growth strain: DH5alpha
  Copy number: Unknown
Gene/Insert
  Gene/Insert name: PRP5
  Insert size (bp): 2550
  GenBank ID: NP_009796.1
  Entrez Gene: PRP5 (a.k.a. YBR237W, RNA5)
  Cloning method: Restriction Enzyme; 5′ cloning site NotI (not destroyed); 3′ cloning site BamHI (not destroyed)
  Sequencing primers: 5′ ACCGCGGTGGCGGCCGCTCTAGAATTTAAACCCGGATTCTGCCTCAATG; 3′ GATATCGAATTCCTGCAGCCCGGGGGATCCCCCTATGAATTGATGTGATAAACTTACC
Terms and licenses: Academic/Nonprofit Terms; Industry Terms: Not Available to Industry
How to cite: pRS413 Prp5 WT was a gift from Aaron Hoskins (Addgene plasmid # 87599 ; http://n2t.net/addgene:87599 ; RRID:Addgene_87599)
